Addgene plasmid #187103: pAAV-EF1a-DIO-EGFP-WPRE
Purpose: Double floxed EGFP under the control of EF1a promoter
Depositing lab: Yongling Zhu. Depositing organization: Northwestern University. Publication: Intersectional mapping of multi-transmitter neurons and other cell types in the brain. Xu J, Jo A, DeVries RP, Deniz S, Cherian S, Sunmola I, Song X, Marshall JJ, Gruner KA, Daigle TL, Contractor A, Lerner TN, Zeng H, Zhu Y. Cell Rep. 2022 Jul 5;40(1):111036. doi: 10.1016/j.celrep.2022.111036. PubMed 35793636.
Backbone
  Vector backbone: pAAV
  Vector type: AAV
Growth in bacteria
  Bacterial resistance: Ampicillin, 100 μg/mL
  Growth temperature: 37°C
  Growth strain: NEB Stable
  Copy number: High Copy
Gene/Insert
  Gene/Insert name: EGFP
  Promoter: EF1a
  Cloning method: Ligation Independent Cloning
  Sequencing primers: 5′ EF1a; 3′ WPRE
Terms and licenses: Academic/Nonprofit Terms; Industry Terms: Not Available to Industry
How to cite: pAAV-EF1a-DIO-EGFP-WPRE was a gift from Yongling Zhu (Addgene plasmid # 187103 ; http://n2t.net/addgene:187103 ; RRID:Addgene_187103)
