[The description below was written by a language model from this plasmid's Addgene catalogue record and pLannotate feature annotations shown in this document.]
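Description:
pAAV-EF1a-DIO-EGFP-WPRE is an adeno-associated virus transfer plasmid of about 6.3 kb, built on a pAAV backbone and designed for Cre-dependent expression of EGFP in mammalian cells. In bacteria it is maintained as a high-copy plasmid through a ColE1/pUC-type origin and selected with ampicillin via the β-lactamase gene. An f1 phage origin is also present. The expression cassette lies between AAV2 inverted terminal repeats, which are the cis elements needed for replication and packaging of the genome into AAV particles. The downstream ITR is annotated in full. The upstream one appears only as short fragments in the sequencing-derived annotation, which may simply reflect how hard it is to read through these structured repeats.

Between the ITRs, the strong constitutive human EF-1α promoter is followed by a double-floxed inverted open reading frame (DIO) arrangement. The EGFP coding sequence sits in antisense orientation relative to the promoter and is flanked on each side by a lox2272 and a loxP site, with the downstream pair opposite in orientation to the upstream pair. Because lox2272 and loxP do not recombine with one another, Cre first inverts the cassette through one compatible pair. It then excises one site of the other pair, locking EGFP in the sense orientation so that it is transcribed only in Cre-expressing cells. A WPRE downstream enhances transcript stability and expression, and a human growth hormone polyadenylation signal terminates the message. Several other small annotated fragments (SV40 small t, β-globin intron, bom, rop, MCS remnants) are probably short spacer or backbone matches rather than functional parts.

The associated publication concerns intersectional mapping of neuronal cell types in the brain, and the construct suits fluorescent labelling of Cre-defined cell populations after viral delivery.
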