Features (pLannotate 1.2.2; 23 found; start..end, strand, type, name):
     12..39      +  repeat_region  AAV2 ITR (fragment): inverted terminal repeat of adeno-associated virus serotype 2 inverted
     68..95      +  repeat_region  AAV2 ITR (fragment): inverted terminal repeat of adeno-associated virus serotype 2 inverted
    158..224     +  CDS            small t antigen (fragment): SV40 (simian virus 40) small t antigen
    231..1409    +  promoter       EF-1α promoter: strong constitutive promoter for human elongation factor EF-1α
   1416..1433    +  misc_feature   MCS (fragment): pUC18/19 multiple cloning site
   1440..1473    +  protein_bind   lox2272: Cre-mediated recombination occurs in the 8-bp core sequence (GGATACTT). lox2272 sites are compatible with each other, but incompatible with loxP or loxN sites (Lee and Saito, 1988). Cre recombinase
   1474..1523    -  intron         β-globin intron (fragment): internally truncated intron from human β-globin
   1524..1557    +  protein_bind   loxP: Cre-mediated recombination occurs in the 8-bp core sequence (GCATACAT). Cre recombinase
   1566..2285    -  CDS            EGFP: the original enhanced GFP (Yang et al., 1996) mammalian codon-optimized
   2296..2329    -  protein_bind   lox2272: Cre-mediated recombination occurs in the 8-bp core sequence (GGATACTT). lox2272 sites are compatible with each other, but incompatible with loxP or loxN sites (Lee and Saito, 1988). Cre recombinase
   2330..2379    -  intron         β-globin intron (fragment): internally truncated intron from human β-globin
   2380..2413    -  protein_bind   loxP: Cre-mediated recombination occurs in the 8-bp core sequence (GCATACAT). Cre recombinase
   2414..2438    +  misc_feature   MCS (fragment): pBluescript multiple cloning site
   2438..3026    +  misc_feature   WPRE: woodchuck hepatitis virus posttranscriptional regulatory element
   3058..3534    +  polyA_signal   hGH poly(A) signal: human growth hormone polyadenylation signal
   3574..3714    +  repeat_region  AAV2 ITR: inverted terminal repeat of adeno-associated virus serotype 2 inverted
   3719..3770    -  misc_feature   bom (fragment): basis of mobility region from pBR322
   3789..4244    +  rep_origin     f1 ori (sequence partly withheld): f1 bacteriophage origin of replication; arrow indicates direction of (+) strand synthesis
   4245..4294    -  misc_feature   bom (fragment): basis of mobility region from pBR322
   4396..4431    -  CDS            rop (fragment): Rop protein, which maintains plasmids at low copy number; rop
   4526..4630    +  promoter       AmpR promoter: bla
   4631..5491    +  CDS            AmpR: β-lactamase; bla; confers resistance to ampicillin, carbenicillin, and related antibiotics
   5662..6250    +  rep_origin     ori: high-copy-number ColE1/pMB1/pBR322/pUC origin of replication
>Addgene plasmid #187103 | pAAV-EF1a-DIO-EGFP-WPRE | addgene full sequence | sequence record 367118 | Addgene NGS Result
CCTGCAGGCAGCTGCGCGCTCGCTCGCTCACTGAGGCCGCCCGGGCGTCGGGCGACCTTTGGTCGCCCGG
CCTCAGTGAGCGAGCGAGCGCGCAGAGAGGGAGTGGCCAACTCCATCACTAGGGGTTCCTGCGGCCGCAC
GCGTAAGCTTTGCAAAGATGGATAAAGTTTTAAACAGAGAGGAATCTTTGCAGCTAATGGACCTTCTAGG
TCTTGAAAGGAGTGGGAATTGGCTCCGGTGCCCGTCAGTGGGCAGAGCGCACATCGCCCACAGTCCCCGA
GAAGTTGGGGGGAGGGGTCGGCAATTGAACCGGTGCCTAGAGAAGGTGGCGCGGGGTAAACTGGGAAAGT
GATGTCGTGTACTGGCTCCGCCTTTTTCCCGAGGGTGGGGGAGAACCGTATATAAGTGCAGTAGTCGCCG
TGAACGTTCTTTTTCGCAACGGGTTTGCCGCCAGAACACAGGTAAGTGCCGTGTGTGGTTCCCGCGGGCC
TGGCCTCTTTACGGGTTATGGCCCTTGCGTGCCTTGAATTACTTCCACCTGGCTGCAGTACGTGATTCTT
GATCCCGAGCTTCGGGTTGGAAGTGGGTGGGAGAGTTCGAGGCCTTGCGCTTAAGGAGCCCCTTCGCCTC
GTGCTTGAGTTGAGGCCTGGCCTGGGCGCTGGGGCCGCCGCGTGCGAATCTGGTGGCACCTTCGCGCCTG
TCTCGCTGCTTTCGATAAGTCTCTAGCCATTTAAAATTTTTGATGACCTGCTGCGACGCTTTTTTTCTGG
CAAGATAGTCTTGTAAATGCGGGCCAAGATCTGCACACTGGTATTTCGGTTTTTGGGGCCGCGGGCGGCG
ACGGGGCCCGTGCGTCCCAGCGCACATGTTCGGCGAGGCGGGGCCTGCGAGCGCGGCCACCGAGAATCGG
ACGGGGGTAGTCTCAAGCTGGCCGGCCTGCTCTGGTGCCTGGCCTCGCGCCGCCGTGTATCGCCCCGCCC
TGGGCGGCAAGGCTGGCCCGGTCGGCACCAGTTGCGTGAGCGGAAAGATGGCCGCTTCCCGGCCCTGCTG
CAGGGAGCTCAAAATGGAGGACGCGGCGCTCGGGAGAGCGGGCGGGTGAGTCACCCACACAAAGGAAAAG
GGCCTTTCCGTCCTCAGCCGTCGCTTCATGTGACTCCACGGAGTACCGGGCGCCGTCCAGGCACCTCGAT
TAGTTCTCGAGCTTTTGGAGTACGTCGTCTTTAGGTTGGGGGGAGGGGTTTTATGCGATGGAGTTTCCCC
ACACTGAGTGGGTGGAGACTGAAGTTAGGCCAGCTTGGCACTTGATGTAATTCTCCTTGGAATTTGCCCT
TTTTGAGTTTGGATCTTGGTTCATTCTCAAGCCTCAGACAGTGGTTCAAAGTTTTTTTCTTCCATTTCAG
GTGTCGTGAGGTACCGGATCCTCTAGAGTCGACTCCGGAATAACTTCGTATAGGATACTTTATACGAAGT
TATGCAGAATGGTAGCTGGATTGTAGCTGCTATTAGCAATATGAAACCTCTTAATAACTTCGTATAGCAT
ACATTATACGAAGTTATGGCGCGCCTTACTTGTACAGCTCGTCCATGCCGAGAGTGATCCCGGCGGCGGT
CACGAACTCCAGCAGGACCATGTGATCGCGCTTCTCGTTGGGGTCTTTGCTCAGGGCGGACTGGGTGCTC
AGGTAGTGGTTGTCGGGCAGCAGCACGGGGCCGTCGCCGATGGGGGTGTTCTGCTGGTAGTGGTCGGCGA
GCTGCACGCTGCCGTCCTCGATGTTGTGGCGGATCTTGAAGTTCACCTTGATGCCGTTCTTCTGCTTGTC
GGCCATGATATAGACGTTGTGGCTGTTGTAGTTGTACTCCAGCTTGTGCCCCAGGATGTTGCCGTCCTCC
TTGAAGTCGATGCCCTTCAGCTCGATGCGGTTCACCAGGGTGTCGCCCTCGAACTTCACCTCGGCGCGGG
TCTTGTAGTTGCCGTCGTCCTTGAAGAAGATGGTGCGCTCCTGGACGTAGCCTTCGGGCATGGCGGACTT
GAAGAAGTCGTGCTGCTTCATGTGGTCGGGGTAGCGGCTGAAGCACTGCACGCCGTAGGTCAGGGTGGTC
ACGAGGGTGGGCCAGGGCACGGGCAGCTTGCCGGTGGTGCAGATGAACTTCAGGGTCAGCTTGCCGTAGG
TGGCATCGCCCTCGCCCTCGCCGGACACGCTGAACTTGTGGCCGTTTACGTCGCCGTCCAGCTCGACCAG
GATGGGCACCACCCCGGTGAACAGCTCCTCGCCCTTGCTCACCATGGTGGCTAGCATAACTTCGTATAAA
GTATCCTATACGAAGTTATTTGCCTTAACCCAGAAATTATCACTGTTATTCTTTAGAATGGTGCAAAGAA
TAACTTCGTATAATGTATGCTATACGAAGTTATGAATTCGATATCAAGCTTATCGATAATCAACCTCTGG
ATTACAAAATTTGTGAAAGATTGACTGGTATTCTTAACTATGTTGCTCCTTTTACGCTATGTGGATACGC
TGCTTTAATGCCTTTGTATCATGCTATTGCTTCCCGTATGGCTTTCATTTTCTCCTCCTTGTATAAATCC
TGGTTGCTGTCTCTTTATGAGGAGTTGTGGCCCGTTGTCAGGCAACGTGGCGTGGTGTGCACTGTGTTTG
CTGACGCAACCCCCACTGGTTGGGGCATTGCCACCACCTGTCAGCTCCTTTCCGGGACTTTCGCTTTCCC
CCTCCCTATTGCCACGGCGGAACTCATCGCCGCCTGCCTTGCCCGCTGCTGGACAGGGGCTCGGCTGTTG
GGCACTGACAATTCCGTGGTGTTGTCGGGGAAATCATCGTCCTTTCCTTGGCTGCTCGCCTATGTTGCCA
CCTGGATTCTGCGCGGGACGTCCTTCTGCTACGTCCCTTCGGCCCTCAATCCAGCGGACCTTCCTTCCCG
CGGCCTGCTGCCGGCTCTGCGGCCTCTTCCGCGTCTTCGCCTTCGCCCTCAGACGAGTCGGATCTCCCTT
TGGGCCGCCTCCCCGCATCGATACCGAGCGCTGCTCGAGAGATCTACGGGTGGCATCCCTGTGACCCCTC
CCCAGTGCCTCTCCTGGCCCTGGAAGTTGCCACTCCAGTGCCCACCAGCCTTGTCCTAATAAAATTAAGT
TGCATCATTTTGTCTGACTAGGTGTCCTTCTATAATATTATGGGGTGGAGGGGGGTGGTATGGAGCAAGG
GGCAAGTTGGGAAGACAACCTGTAGGGCCTGCGGGGTCTATTGGGAACCAAGCTGGAGTGCAGTGGCACA
ATCTTGGCTCACTGCAATCTCCGCCTCCTGGGTTCAAGCGATTCTCCTGCCTCAGCCTCCCGAGTTGTTG
GGATTCCAGGCATGCATGACCAGGCTCAGCTAATTTTTGTTTTTTTGGTAGAGACGGGGTTTCACCATAT
TGGCCAGGCTGGTCTCCAACTCCTAATCTCAGGTGATCTACCCACCTTGGCCTCCCAAATTGCTGGGATT
ACAGGCGTGAACCACTGCTCCCTTCCCTGTCCTTCTGATTTTGTAGGTAACCACGTGCGGACCGAGCGGC
CGCAGGAACCCCTAGTGATGGAGTTGGCCACTCCCTCTCTGCGCGCTCGCTCGCTCACTGAGGCCGGGCG
ACCAAAGGTCGCCCGACGCCCGGGCTTTGCCCGGGCGGCCTCAGTGAGCGAGCGAGCGCGCAGCTGCCTG
CAGGGGCGCCTGATGCGGTATTTTCTCCTTACGCATCTGTGCGGTATTTCACACCGCATA
[95 nt withheld, positions 3771-3865]
T
[46 nt withheld, positions 3867-3912]
C
[141 nt withheld, positions 3914-4054]
CCTTTGACGTTGGAGTCCACGTTCTTT
[37 nt withheld, positions 4082-4118]
ACTCTATCTCGGGCTATTCTTTTGATTTATAAGGGATTTTGCCGATTTCGGTCTATTGGTTAAAAAATGA
GCTGATTTAACAAAAATTTAACGCGAATTTTAACAAAATATTAACGTTTACAATTTTATGGTGCACTCTC
AGTACAATCTGCTCTGATGCCGCATAGTTAAGCCAGCCCCGACACCCGCCAACACCCGCTGACGCGCCCT
GACGGGCTTGTCTGCTCCCGGCATCCGCTTACAGACAAGCTGTGACCGTCTCCGGGAGCTGCATGTGTCA
GAGGTTTTCACCGTCATCACCGAAACGCGCGAGACGAAAGGGCCTCGTGATACGCCTATTTTTATAGGTT
AATGTCATGATAATAATGGTTTCTTAGACGTCAGGTGGCACTTTTCGGGGAAATGTGCGCGGAACCCCTA
TTTGTTTATTTTTCTAAATACATTCAAATATGTATCCGCTCATGAGACAATAACCCTGATAAATGCTTCA
ATAATATTGAAAAAGGAAGAGTATGAGTATTCAACATTTCCGTGTCGCCCTTATTCCCTTTTTTGCGGCA
TTTTGCCTTCCTGTTTTTGCTCACCCAGAAACGCTGGTGAAAGTAAAAGATGCTGAAGATCAGTTGGGTG
CACGAGTGGGTTACATCGAACTGGATCTCAACAGCGGTAAGATCCTTGAGAGTTTTCGCCCCGAAGAACG
TTTTCCAATGATGAGCACTTTTAAAGTTCTGCTATGTGGCGCGGTATTATCCCGTATTGACGCCGGGCAA
GAGCAACTCGGTCGCCGCATACACTATTCTCAGAATGACTTGGTTGAGTACTCACCAGTCACAGAAAAGC
ATCTTACGGATGGCATGACAGTAAGAGAATTATGCAGTGCTGCCATAACCATGAGTGATAACACTGCGGC
CAACTTACTTCTGACAACGATCGGAGGACCGAAGGAGCTAACCGCTTTTTTGCACAACATGGGGGATCAT
GTAACTCGCCTTGATCGTTGGGAACCGGAGCTGAATGAAGCCATACCAAACGACGAGCGTGACACCACGA
TGCCTGTAGCAATGGCAACAACGTTGCGCAAACTATTAACTGGCGAACTACTTACTCTAGCTTCCCGGCA
ACAATTAATAGACTGGATGGAGGCGGATAAAGTTGCAGGACCACTTCTGCGCTCGGCCCTTCCGGCTGGC
TGGTTTATTGCTGATAAATCTGGAGCCGGTGAGCGTGGGTCTCGCGGTATCATTGCAGCACTGGGGCCAG
ATGGTAAGCCCTCCCGTATCGTAGTTATCTACACGACGGGGAGTCAGGCAACTATGGATGAACGAAATAG
ACAGATCGCTGAGATAGGTGCCTCACTGATTAAGCATTGGTAACTGTCAGACCAAGTTTACTCATATATA
CTTTAGATTGATTTAAAACTTCATTTTTAATTTAAAAGGATCTAGGTGAAGATCCTTTTTGATAATCTCA
TGACCAAAATCCCTTAACGTGAGTTTTCGTTCCACTGAGCGTCAGACCCCGTAGAAAAGATCAAAGGATC
TTCTTGAGATCCTTTTTTTCTGCGCGTAATCTGCTGCTTGCAAACAAAAAAACCACCGCTACCAGCGGTG
GTTTGTTTGCCGGATCAAGAGCTACCAACTCTTTTTCCGAAGGTAACTGGCTTCAGCAGAGCGCAGATAC
CAAATACTGTTCTTCTAGTGTAGCCGTAGTTAGGCCACCACTTCAAGAACTCTGTAGCACCGCCTACATA
CCTCGCTCTGCTAATCCTGTTACCAGTGGCTGCTGCCAGTGGCGATAAGTCGTGTCTTACCGGGTTGGAC
TCAAGACGATAGTTACCGGATAAGGCGCAGCGGTCGGGCTGAACGGGGGGTTCGTGCACACAGCCCAGCT
TGGAGCGAACGACCTACACCGAACTGAGATACCTACAGCGTGAGCTATGAGAAAGCGCCACGCTTCCCGA
AGGGAGAAAGGCGGACAGGTATCCGGTAAGCGGCAGGGTCGGAACAGGAGAGCGCACGAGGGAGCTTCCA
GGGGGAAACGCCTGGTATCTTTATAGTCCTGTCGGGTTTCGCCACCTCTGACTTGAGCGTCGATTTTTGT
GATGCTCGTCAGGGGGGCGGAGCCTATGGAAAAACGCCAGCAACGCGGCCTTTTTACGGTTCCTGGCCTT
TTGCTGGCCTTTTGCTCACATGT
